>Addgene plasmid #75680 | PAK3 gRNA (BRDN0001148485) | addgene full sequence | sequence record 184354 | Addgene Assembled Sequence
CCCGGGTGCAAAGATGGATAAAGTTTTAAACAGAGAGGAATCTTTGCAGCTAATGGACCTTCTAGGTCTT
GAAAGGAGTGGGAATTGGCTCCGGTGCCCGTCAGTGGGCAGAGCGCACATCGCCCACAGTCCCCGAGAAG
TTGGGGGGAGGGGTCGGCAATTGATCCGGTGCCTAGAGAAGGTGGCGCGGGGTAAACTGGGAAAGTGATG
TCGTGTACTGGCTCCGCCTTTTTCCCGAGGGTGGGGGAGAACCGTATATAAGTGCAGTAGTCGCCGTGAA
CGTTCTTTTTCGCAACGGGTTTGCCGCCAGAACACAGGTAAGTGCCGTGTGTGGTTCCCGCGGGCCTGGC
CTCTTTACGGGTTATGGCCCTTGCGTGCCTTGAATTACTTCCACCTGGCTGCAGTACGTGATTCTTGATC
CCGAGCTTCGGGTTGGAAGTGGGTGGGAGAGTTCGAGGCCTTGCGCTTAAGGAGCCCCTTCGCCTCGTGC
TTGAGTTGAGGCCTGGCCTGGGCGCTGGGGCCGCCGCGTGCGAATCTGGTGGCACCTTCGCGCCTGTCTC
GCTGCTTTCGATAAGTCTCTAGCCATTTAAAATTTTTGATGACCTGCTGCGACGCTTTTTTTCTGGCAAG
ATAGTCTTGTAAATGCGGGCCAAGATCTGCACACTGGTATTTCGGTTTTTGGGGCCGCGGGCGGCGACGG
GGCCCGTGCGTCCCAGCGCACATGTTCGGCGAGGCGGGGCCTGCGAGCGCGGCCACCGAGAATCGGACGG
GGGTAGTCTCAAGCTGGCCGGCCTGCTCTGGTGCCTGGCCTCGCGCCGCCGTGTATCGCCCCGCCCTGGG
CGGCAAGGCTGGCCCGGTCGGCACCAGTTGCGTGAGCGGAAAGATGGCCGCTTCCCGGCCCTGCTGCAGG
GAGCTCAAAATGGAGGACGCGGCGCTCGGGAGAGCGGGCGGGTGAGTCACCCACACAAAGGAAAAGGGCC
TTTCCGTCCTCAGCCGTCGCTTCATGTGACTCCACGGAGTACCGGGCGCCGTCCAGGCACCTCGATTAGT
TCTCGAGCTTTTGGAGTACGTCGTCTTTAGGTTGGGGGGAGGGGTTTTATGCGATGGAGTTTCCCCACAC
TGAGTGGGTGGAGACTGAAGTTAGGCCAGCTTGGCACTTGATGTAATTCTCCTTGGAATTTGCCCTTTTT
GAGTTTGGATCTTGGTTCATTCTCAAGCCTCAGACAGTGGTTCAAAGTTTTTTTCTTCCATTTCAGGTGT
CGTGACGTACGGCCACCATGACCGAGTACAAGCCCACGGTGCGCCTCGCCACCCGCGACGACGTCCCCAG
GGCCGTACGCACCCTCGCCGCCGCGTTCGCCGACTACCCCGCCACGCGCCACACCGTCGATCCGGACCGC
CACATCGAGCGGGTCACCGAGCTGCAAGAACTCTTCCTCACGCGCGTCGGGCTCGACATCGGCAAGGTGT
GGGTCGCGGACGACGGCGCCGCCGTGGCGGTCTGGACCACGCCGGAGAGCGTCGAAGCGGGGGCGGTGTT
CGCCGAGATCGGCCCGCGCATGGCCGAGTTGAGCGGTTCCCGGCTGGCCGCGCAGCAACAGATGGAAGGC
CTCCTGGCGCCGCACCGGCCCAAGGAGCCCGCGTGGTTCCTGGCCACCGTCGGAGTCTCGCCCGACCACC
AGGGCAAGGGTCTGGGCAGCGCCGTCGTGCTCCCCGGAGTGGAGGCGGCCGAGCGCGCCGGGGTGCCCGC
CTTCCTGGAGACCTCCGCGCCCCGCAACCTCCCCTTCTACGAGCGGCTCGGCTTCACCGTCACCGCCGAC
GTCGAGGTGCCCGAAGGACCGCGCACCTGGTGCATGACCCGCAAGCCCGGTGCCTGAACGCGTTAAGTCG
ACAATCAACCTCTGGATTACAAAATTTGTGAAAGATTGACTGGTATTCTTAACTATGTTGCTCCTTTTAC
GCTATGTGGATACGCTGCTTTAATGCCTTTGTATCATGCTATTGCTTCCCGTATGGCTTTCATTTTCTCC
TCCTTGTATAAATCCTGGTTGCTGTCTCTTTATGAGGAGTTGTGGCCCGTTGTCAGGCAACGTGGCGTGG
TGTGCACTGTGTTTGCTGACGCAACCCCCACTGGTTGGGGCATTGCCACCACCTGTCAGCTCCTTTCCGG
GACTTTCGCTTTCCCCCTCCCTATTGCCACGGCGGAACTCATCGCCGCCTGCCTTGCCCGCTGCTGGACA
GGGGCTCGGCTGTTGGGCACTGACAATTCCGTGGTGTTGTCGGGGAAATCATCGTCCTTTCCTTGGCTGC
TCGCCTGTGTTGCCACCTGGATTCTGCGCGGGACGTCCTTCTGCTACGTCCCTTCGGCCCTCAATCCAGC
GGACCTTCCTTCCCGCGGCCTGCTGCCGGCTCTGCGGCCTCTTCCGCGTCTTCGCCTTCGCCCTCAGACG
AGTCGGATCTCCCTTTGGGCCGCCTCCCCGCGTCGACTTTAAGACCAATGACTTACAAGGCAGCTGTAGA
TCTTAGCCACTTTTTAAAAGAAAAGGGGGGACTGGAAGGGCTAATTCACTCCCAACGAAGACAAGATCTG
CTTTTTGCTTGTACTGGGTCTCTCTGGTTAGACCAGATCTGAGCCTGGGAGCTCTCTGGCTAACTAGGGA
ACCCACTGCTTAAGCCTCAATAAAGCTTGCCTTGAGTGCTTCAAGTAGTGTGTGCCCGTCTGTTGTGTGA
CTCTGGTAACTAGAGATCCCTCAGACCCTTTTAGTCAGTGTGGAAAATCTCTAGCAGTACGTATAGTAGT
TCATGTCATCTTATTATTCAGTATTTATAACTTGCAAAGAAATGAATATCAGAGAGTGAGAGGAACTTGT
TTATTGCAGCTTATAATGGTTACAAATAAAGCAATAGCATCACAAATTTCACAAATAAAGCATTTTTTTC
ACTGCATTCTAGTTGTGGTTTGTCCAAACTCATCAATGTATCTTATCATGTCTGGCTCTAGCTATCCCGC
CCCTAACTCCGCCCATCCCGCCCCTAACTCCGCCCAGTTCCGCCCATTCTCCGCCCCATGGCTGACTAAT
TTTTTTTATTTATGCAGAGGCCGAGGCCGCCTCGGCCTCTGAGCTATTCCAGAAGTAGTGAGGAGGCTTT
TTTGGAGGCCTAGGGACGTACCCAATTCGCCCTATAGTGAGTCGTATTACGCGCGCTCACTGGCCGTCGT
TTTACAACGTCGTGACTGGGAAAACCCTGGCGTTACCCAACTTAATCGCCTTGCAGCACATCCCCCTTTC
GCCAGCTGGCGTAATAGCGAAGAGGCCCGCACCGATCGCCCTTCCCAACAGTTGCGCAGCCTGAATGGCG
AATGGG
[124 nt withheld, positions 3367-3490]
C
[91 nt withheld, positions 3492-3582]
A
[49 nt withheld, positions 3584-3632]
CCTTTGACGTTGGAGTCCACGTTCTTT
[37 nt withheld, positions 3660-3696]
ACCCTATCTCGGTCTATTCTTTTGATTTATAAGGGATTTTGCCGATTTCGGCCTATTGGTTAAAAAATGA
GCTGATTTAACAAAAATTTAACGCGAATTTTAACAAAATATTAACGCTTACAATTTAGGTGGCACTTTTC
GGGGAAATGTGCGCGGAACCCCTATTTGTTTATTTTTCTAAATACATTCAAATATGTATCCGCTCATGAG
ACAATAACCCTGATAAATGCTTCAATAATATTGAAAAAGGAAGAGTATGAGTATTCAACATTTCCGTGTC
GCCCTTATTCCCTTTTTTGCGGCATTTTGCCTTCCTGTTTTTGCTCACCCAGAAACGCTGGTGAAAGTAA
AAGATGCTGAAGATCAGTTGGGTGCACGAGTGGGTTACATCGAACTGGATCTCAACAGCGGTAAGATCCT
TGAGAGTTTTCGCCCCGAAGAACGTTTTCCAATGATGAGCACTTTTAAAGTTCTGCTATGTGGCGCGGTA
TTATCCCGTATTGACGCCGGGCAAGAGCAACTCGGTCGCCGCATACACTATTCTCAGAATGACTTGGTTG
AGTACTCACCAGTCACAGAAAAGCATCTTACGGATGGCATGACAGTAAGAGAATTATGCAGTGCTGCCAT
AACCATGAGTGATAACACTGCGGCCAACTTACTTCTGACAACGATCGGAGGACCGAAGGAGCTAACCGCT
TTTTTGCACAACATGGGGGATCATGTAACTCGCCTTGATCGTTGGGAACCGGAGCTGAATGAAGCCATAC
CAAACGACGAGCGTGACACCACGATGCCTGTAGCAATGGCAACAACGTTGCGCAAACTATTAACTGGCGA
ACTACTTACTCTAGCTTCCCGGCAACAATTAATAGACTGGATGGAGGCGGATAAAGTTGCAGGACCACTT
CTGCGCTCGGCCCTTCCGGCTGGCTGGTTTATTGCTGATAAATCTGGAGCCGGTGAGCGTGGGTCTCGCG
GTATCATTGCAGCACTGGGGCCAGATGGTAAGCCCTCCCGTATCGTAGTTATCTACACGACGGGGAGTCA
GGCAACTATGGATGAACGAAATAGACAGATCGCTGAGATAGGTGCCTCACTGATTAAGCATTGGTAACTG
TCAGACCAAGTTTACTCATATATACTTTAGATTGATTTAAAACTTCATTTTTAATTTAAAAGGATCTAGG
TGAAGATCCTTTTTGATAATCTCATGACCAAAATCCCTTAACGTGAGTTTTCGTTCCACTGAGCGTCAGA
CCCCGTAGAAAAGATCAAAGGATCTTCTTGAGATCCTTTTTTTCTGCGCGTAATCTGCTGCTTGCAAACA
AAAAAACCACCGCTACCAGCGGTGGTTTGTTTGCCGGATCAAGAGCTACCAACTCTTTTTCCGAAGGTAA
CTGGCTTCAGCAGAGCGCAGATACCAAATACTGTTCTTCTAGTGTAGCCGTAGTTAGGCCACCACTTCAA
GAACTCTGTAGCACCGCCTACATACCTCGCTCTGCTAATCCTGTTACCAGTGGCTGCTGCCAGTGGCGAT
AAGTCGTGTCTTACCGGGTTGGACTCAAGACGATAGTTACCGGATAAGGCGCAGCGGTCGGGCTGAACGG
GGGGTTCGTGCACACAGCCCAGCTTGGAGCGAACGACCTACACCGAACTGAGATACCTACAGCGTGAGCT
ATGAGAAAGCGCCACGCTTCCCGAAGGGAGAAAGGCGGACAGGTATCCGGTAAGCGGCAGGGTCGGAACA
GGAGAGCGCACGAGGGAGCTTCCAGGGGGAAACGCCTGGTATCTTTATAGTCCTGTCGGGTTTCGCCACC
TCTGACTTGAGCGTCGATTTTTGTGATGCTCGTCAGGGGGGCGGAGCCTATGGAAAAACGCCAGCAACGC
GGCCTTTTTACGGTTCCTGGCCTTTTGCTGGCCTTTTGCTCACATGTTCTTTCCTGCGTTATCCCCTGAT
TCTGTGGATAACCGTATTACCGCCTTTGAGTGAGCTGATACCGCTCGCCGCAGCCGAACGACCGAGCGCA
GCGAGTCAGTGAGCGAGGAAGCGGAAGAGCGCCCAATACGCAAACCGCCTCTCCCCGCGCGTTGGCCGAT
TCATTAATGCAGCTGGCACGACAGGTTTCCCGACTGGAAAGCGGGCAGTGAGCGCAACGCAATTAATGTG
AGTTAGCTCACTCATTAGGCACCCCAGGCTTTACACTTTATGCTTCCGGCTCGTATGTTGTGTGGAATTG
TGAGCGGATAACAATTTCACACAGGAAACAGCTATGACCATGATTACGCCAAGCGCGCAATTAACCCTCA
CTAAAGGGAACAAAAGCTGGAGCTGCAAGCTTAATGTAGTCTTATGCAATACTCTTGTAGTCTTGCAACA
TGGTAACGATGAGTTAGCAACATGCCTTACAAGGAGAGAAAAAGCACCGTGCATGCCGATTGGTGGAAGT
AAGGTGGTACGATCGTGCCTTATTAGGAAGGCAACAGACGGGTCTGACATGGATTGGACGAACCACTGAA
TTGCCGCATTGCAGAGATATTGTATTTAAGTGCCTAGCTCGATACATAAACGGGTCTCTCTGGTTAGACC
AGATCTGAGCCTGGGAGCTCTCTGGCTAACTAGGGAACCCACTGCTTAAGCCTCAATAAAGCTTGCCTTG
AGTGCTTCAAGTAGTGTGTGCCCGTCTGTTGTGTGACTCTGGTAACTAGAGATCCCTCAGACCCTTTTAG
TCAGTGTGGAAAATCTCTAGCAGTGGCGCCCGAACAGGGACTTGAAAGCGAAAGGGAAACCAGAGGAGCT
CTCTCGACGCAGGACTCGGCTTGCTGAAGCGCGCACGGCAAGAGGCGAGGGGCGGCGACTGGTGAGTACG
CCAAAAATTTTGACTAGCGGAGGCTAGAAGGAGAGAGATGGGTGCGAGAGCGTCAGTATTAAGCGGGGGA
GAATTAGATCGCGATGGGAAAAAATTCGGTTAAGGCCAGGGGGAAAGAAAAAATATAAATTAAAACATAT
AGTATGGGCAAGCAGGGAGCTAGAACGATTCGCAGTTAATCCTGGCCTGTTAGAAACATCAGAAGGCTGT
AGACAAATACTGGGACAGCTACAACCATCCCTTCAGACAGGATCAGAAGAACTTAGATCATTATATAATA
CAGTAGCAACCCTCTATTGTGTGCATCAAAGGATAGAGATAAAAGACACCAAGGAAGCTTTAGACAAGAT
AGAGGAAGAGCAAAACAAAAGTAAGACCACCGCACAGCAAGCGGCCGCTGATCTTCAGACCTGGAGGAGG
AGATATGAGGGACAATTGGAGAAGTGAATTATATAAATATAAAGTAGTAAAAATTGAACCATTAGGAGTA
GCACCCACCAAGGCAAAGAGAAGAGTGGTGCAGAGAGAAAAAAGAGCAGTGGGAATAGGAGCTTTGTTCC
TTGGGTTCTTGGGAGCAGCAGGAAGCACTATGGGCGCAGCGTCAATGACGCTGACGGTACAGGCCAGACA
ATTATTGTCTGGTATAGTGCAGCAGCAGAACAATTTGCTGAGGGCTATTGAGGCGCAACAGCATCTGTTG
CAACTCACAGTCTGGGGCATCAAGCAGCTCCAGGCAAGAATCCTGGCTGTGGAAAGATACCTAAAGGATC
AACAGCTCCTGGGGATTTGGGGTTGCTCTGGAAAACTCATTTGCACCACTGCTGTGCCTTGGAATGCTAG
TTGGAGTAATAAATCTCTGGAACAGATTTGGAATCACACGACCTGGATGGAGTGGGACAGAGAAATTAAC
AATTACACAAGCTTAATACACTCCTTAATTGAAGAATCGCAAAACCAGCAAGAAAAGAATGAACAAGAAT
TATTGGAATTAGATAAATGGGCAAGTTTGTGGAATTGGTTTAACATAACAAATTGGCTGTGGTATATAAA
ATTATTCATAATGATAGTAGGAGGCTTGGTAGGTTTAAGAATAGTTTTTGCTGTACTTTCTATAGTGAAT
AGAGTTAGGCAGGGATATTCACCATTATCGTTTCAGACCCACCTCCCAACCCCGAGGGGACCCAGAGAGG
GCCTATTTCCCATGATTCCTTCATATTTGCATATACGATACAAGGCTGTTAGAGAGATAATTAGAATTAA
TTTGACTGTAAACACAAAGATATTAGTACAAAATACGTGACGTAGAAAGTAATAATTTCTTGGGTAGTTT
GCAGTTTTAAAATTATGTTTTAAAATGGACTATCATATGCTTACCGTAACTTGAAAGTATTTCGATTTCT
TGGCTTTATATATCTTGTGGAAAGGACGAAACACCGTTTGCAGATAAAAGTGCACAGTTTTAGAGCTAGA
AATAGCAAGTTAAAATAAGGCTAGTCCGTTATCAACTTGAAAAAGTGGCACCGAGTCGGTGCTTTTTTAA
GCTTGGCGTAACTAGATCTTGAGACAAATGGCAGTATTCATCCACAATTTTAAAAGAAAAGGGGGGATTG
GGGGGTACAGTGCAGGGGAAAGAATAGTAGACATAATAGCAACAGACATACAAACTAAAGAATTACAAAA
ACAAATTACAAAAATTCAAAATTTTCGGGTTTATTACAGGGACAGCAGAGATCCACTTTGGCGCCGGCTC
GAGGGGG
Features (pLannotate 1.2.2; 29 found; start..end, strand, type, name):
     14..80      +  CDS            small t antigen (fragment): SV40 (simian virus 40) small t antigen
    106..317     +  promoter       EF-1α core promoter: core promoter for human elongation factor EF-1α
    318..1256    +  intron         EF-1α intron A: intron upstream of the start codon of human EF-1α
   1278..1877    +  CDS            PuroR (fragment): puromycin N-acetyltransferase; pac from Streptomyces; confers resistance to puromycin
   1893..2481    +  misc_feature   WPRE: woodchuck hepatitis virus posttranscriptional regulatory element
   2532..2551    +  misc_feature   cPPT/CTS (fragment): central polypurine tract and central termination sequence of HIV-1
   2553..2786    +  LTR            3' LTR (ΔU3): self-inactivating 3' long terminal repeat (LTR) from HIV-1
   2864..2985    +  polyA_signal   SV40 poly(A) signal: SV40 polyadenylation signal
   3025..3160    +  rep_origin     SV40 ori: SV40 origin of replication
   3181..3199    -  promoter       T7 promoter: promoter for bacteriophage T7 RNA polymerase
   3207..3362    +  CDS            lacZα (fragment): LacZα fragment of β-galactosidase; lacZ fragment
   3367..3795    +  rep_origin     f1 ori (sequence partly withheld): f1 bacteriophage origin of replication; arrow indicates direction of (+) strand synthesis
   3848..3952    +  promoter       AmpR promoter: bla
   3953..4813    +  CDS            AmpR: β-lactamase; bla; confers resistance to ampicillin, carbenicillin, and related antibiotics
   4984..5572    +  rep_origin     ori: high-copy-number ColE1/pMB1/pBR322/pUC origin of replication
   5755..5847    +  CDS            lacI (fragment): lac repressor; lacI; The lac repressor binds to the lac operator to inhibit transcription in E. coli. This inhibition can be relieved by adding lactose or isopropyl-β-D-thiogalactopyranoside (IPTG).
   5860..5881    +  protein_bind   CAP binding site: CAP binding activates transcription in the presence of cAMP. E. coli catabolite activator protein
   5896..5926    +  promoter       lac promoter: promoter for the E. coli lac operon
   5934..5950    +  protein_bind   lac operator: The lac repressor binds to the lac operator to inhibit transcription in E. coli. This inhibition can be relieved by adding lactose or isopropyl-β-D-thiogalactopyranoside (IPTG). lac repressor encoded by lacI
   5995..6013    +  promoter       T3 promoter: promoter for bacteriophage T3 RNA polymerase
   6041..6267    +  promoter       RSV promoter: Rous sarcoma virus enhancer/promoter
   6268..6448    +  LTR            5' LTR (truncated): truncated 5' long terminal repeat (LTR) from HIV-1
   6495..6620    +  misc_feature   HIV-1 Ψ: packaging signal of human immunodeficiency virus type 1
   6604..6967    +  CDS            HIV-1 gag (fragment): gag protein from human immunodeficiency virus 1; gag
   7113..7346    +  misc_feature   RRE: The Rev response element (RRE) of HIV-1 allows for Rev-dependent mRNA export from the nucleus to the cytoplasm.
   7723..7749    +  CDS            Rev (fragment): human immunodeficiency virus 1 (HIV-1) Rev protein; rev; enhances nuclear export of unspliced and incompletely spliced viral mRNAs
   7753..7993    +  promoter       U6 promoter: RNA polymerase III promoter for human U6 snRNA
   8023..8098    +  misc_RNA       gRNA scaffold: guide RNA scaffold for the Streptococcus pyogenes CRISPR/Cas9 system
   8154..8271    +  misc_feature   cPPT/CTS: central polypurine tract and central termination sequence of HIV-1
