[The description below was written by a language model from this plasmid's Addgene catalogue record and pLannotate feature annotations shown in this document.]
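Description:
PAK3 gRNA (BRDN0001148485) is a third-generation lentiviral guide RNA plasmid built on the lentiGuide-Puro backbone and designed for CRISPR-Cas9 targeting of human PAK3, a p21-activated kinase gene. It is one clone from a human kinome-focused gRNA collection, and the guide was designed against several PAK3 RefSeq transcript variants. In bacteria the 8.3 kb plasmid is maintained at high copy through a ColE1/pUC-type origin with ampicillin selection (AmpR). An f1 origin, an SV40 origin and lac/T7/T3 remnants are also annotated in the backbone.

The lentiviral transfer cassette is driven by an RSV promoter fused to a truncated HIV-1 5' LTR, which removes the need for Tat. This is followed by the Ψ packaging signal with a partial gag sequence, the Rev response element for Rev-dependent nuclear export of the genomic RNA, and a cPPT/CTS. The cassette ends in a ΔU3 self-inactivating 3' LTR. Within this unit, a human U6 RNA polymerase III promoter transcribes the PAK3-specific spacer joined to the Streptococcus pyogenes Cas9 gRNA scaffold. Downstream, an EF-1α promoter with its intron A expresses puromycin N-acetyltransferase, allowing selection of transduced mammalian cells, and a WPRE enhances expression of that transcript.

The plasmid does not encode Cas9. It is meant to be packaged into lentivirus and delivered to cells that already express Cas9, or used alongside a separate Cas9 lentiviral vector, to disrupt PAK3 in loss-of-function experiments in human cells.
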