Addgene plasmid #75680: PAK3 gRNA (BRDN0001148485)
Purpose: 3rd generation lentiviral gRNA plasmid targeting human PAK3
Depositing lab: John Doench & David Root. Depositing organization: Broad Institute. Publication: Optimized sgRNA design to maximize activity and minimize off-target effects of CRISPR-Cas9. Doench JG, Fusi N, Sullender M, Hegde M, Vaimberg EW, Donovan KF, Smith I, Tothova Z, Wilen C, Orchard R, Virgin HW, Listgarten J, Root DE. Nat Biotechnol. 2016 Jan 18. doi: 10.1038/nbt.3437. PubMed 26780180.
Backbone
  Vector backbone: lentiGuide-Puro
  Backbone manufacturer: Zhang Lab (Addgene plasmid # 52963)
  Vector type: Mammalian Expression, Lentiviral, CRISPR
  Selectable markers: Puromycin
Growth in bacteria
  Bacterial resistance: Ampicillin, 100 μg/mL
  Growth temperature: 37°C
  Growth strain: DH5alpha
  Copy number: High Copy
Gene/Insert
  Gene/Insert name: PAK3 (alt names: PAK3; NM_001128166.1)
  gRNA/shRNA sequence: TTTGCAGATAAAAGTGCACA
  Species: H. sapiens (human)
  Entrez Gene: PAK3 (a.k.a. ARA, MRX30, MRX47, OPHN3, PAK-3, PAK3beta, bPAK, beta-PAK)
  Promoter: hU6
  Cloning method: Unknown
  Sequencing primers: 5′ U6-F; 3′ pS2-R
Terms and licenses: Academic/Nonprofit Terms; Industry Terms: Not Available to Industry
Depositor comments: The gRNA was designed to target the following Genbank reference sequence(s): NM_001128166.1,NM_001128167.1,NM_001128168.1,NM_001128172.1,NM_001128173.1,NM_002578.3. Note that this plasmid does NOT contain Cas9. It should be used in conjunction with lentiCas9-Blast (Addgene #52962) or otherwise with cell lines already expressing Cas9. Browse the full kinome gRNA library at http://www.addgene.org/pooled-library/broadgpp-human-kinome/ or visit http://www.broadinstitute.org/rnai/public/ for detailed protocols and information.
How to cite: PAK3 gRNA (BRDN0001148485) was a gift from John Doench & David Root (Addgene plasmid # 75680 ; http://n2t.net/addgene:75680 ; RRID:Addgene_75680)
