>Addgene plasmid #75680 | PAK3 gRNA (BRDN0001148485) | depositor partial sequence | sequence record 143140 | Target Sequence
TTTGCAGATAAAAGTGCACA
