>Addgene plasmid #75680 | PAK3 gRNA (BRDN0001148485) | addgene partial sequence | sequence record 184353 | hU6-F
GTGACGTAGAAAGTAATAATTTCTTGGGTAGTTTGCAGTTTTAAAATTATGTTTTAAAATGGACTATCAT
ATGCTTACCGTAACTTGAAAGTATTTCGATTTCTTGGCTTTATATATCTTGTGGAAAGGACGAAACACCG
TTTGCAGATAAAAGTGCACAGTTTTAGAGCTAGAAATAGCAAGTTAAAATAAGGCTAGTCCGTTATCAAC
TTGAAAAAGTGGCACCGAGTCGGTGCTTTTTTAAGCTTGGCGTAACTAGATCTTGAGACAAATGGCAGTA
TTCATCCACAATTTTAAAAGAAAAGGGGGGATTGGGGGGTACAGTGCAGGGGAAAGAATAGTAGACATAA
TAGCAACAGACATACAAACTAAAGAATTACAAAAACAAATTACAAAAATTCAAAATTTTCGGGTTTATTA
CAGGGACAGCAGAGATCCACTTTGGCGCCGGCTCGAGGGGGCCCGGGTGCAAAGATGGATAAAGTTTTAA
ACAGAGAGGAATCTTTGCAGCTAATGGACCTTCTAGGTCTTGAAAGGAGTGGGAATTGGCTCCGGTGCCC
GTCAGTGGGC
